>Addgene plasmid #180218 | Reporter-1 | addgene full sequence | sequence record 355947 | Addgene NGS Result
CTAGGCTTTTGCAAAAAGCTATCGCTAGCATGACCGAGTACAAGCCCACGGTGCGCCTCGCCACCCGCGA
CGACGTCCCCAGGGCCGTACGCACCCTCGCCGCCGCGTTCGCCGACTACCCCGCCACGCGCCACACCGTC
GATCCGGACCGCCACATCGAGCGGGTCACCGAGCTGCAAGAACTCTTCCTCACGCGCGTCGGGCTCGACA
TCGGCAAGGTGTGGGTCGCGGACGACGGCGCCGCGGTGGCGGTCTGGACCACGCCGGAGAGCGTCGAAGC
GGGGGCGGTGTTCGCCGAGATCGGCCCGCGCATGGCCGAGTTGAGCGGTTCCCGGCTGGCCGCGCAGCAA
CAGATGGAAGGCCTCCTGGCGCCGCACCGGCCCAAGGAGCCCGCGTGGTTCCTGGCCACCGTCGGAGTCT
CGCCCGACCACCAGGGCAAGGGTCTGGGCAGCGCCGTCGTGCTCCCCGGAGTGGAGGCGGCCGAGCGCGC
CGGGGTGCCCGCCTTCCTGGAGACCTCCGCGCCCCGCAACCTCCCCTTCTACGAGCGGCTCGGCTTCACC
GTCACCGCCGACGTCGAGGTGCCCGAAGGACCGCGCACCTGGTGCATGACCCGCAAGCCCGGTGCCTGAG
CTAAGCACTTCGTGGCCGAGGAGCAGGACTGAGAATTCCAGTCGACAATCAACCTCTGGATTACAAAATT
TGTGAAAGATTGACTGGTATTCTTAACTATGTTGCTCCTTTTACGCTATGTGGATACGCTGCTTTAATGC
CTTTGTATCATGCTATTGCTTCCCGTATGGCTTTCATTTTCTCCTCCTTGTATAAATCCTGGTTGCTGTC
TCTTTATGAGGAGTTGTGGCCCGTTGTCAGGCAACGTGGCGTGGTGTGCACTGTGTTTGCTGACGCAACC
CCCACTGGTTGGGGCATTGCCACCACCTGTCAGCTCCTTTCCGGGACTTTCGCTTTCCCCCTCCCTATTG
CCACGGCGGAACTCATCGCCGCCTGCCTTGCCCGCTGCTGGACAGGGGCTCGGCTGTTGGGCACTGACAA
TTCCGTGGTGTTGTCGGGGAAGCTGACGTCCTTTCCATGGCTGCTCGCCTGTGTTGCCACCTGGATTCTG
CGCGGGACGTCCTTCTGCTACGTCCCTTCGGCCCTCAATCCAGCGGACCTTCCTTCCCGCGGCCTGCTGC
CGGCTCTGCGGCCTCTTCCGCGTCTTCGCCTTCGCCCTCAGACGAGTCGGATCTCCCTTTGGGCCGCCTC
CCCGCCTGGAATTCGAGCTCGGTACCTTTAAGACCAATGACTTACAAGGCAGCTGTAGATCTTAGCCACT
TTTTAAAAGAAAAGGGGGGACTGGAAGGGCTAATTCACTCCCAACGAAGACAAGATCTGCTTTTTGCTTG
TACTGGGTCTCTCTGGTTAGACCAGATCTGAGCCTGGGAGCTCTCTGGCTAACTAGGGAACCCACTGCTT
AAGCCTCAATAAAGCTTGCCTTGAGTGCTTCAAGTAGTGTGTGCCCGTCTGTTGTGTGACTCTGGTAACT
AGAGATCCCTCAGACCCTTTTAGTCAGTGTGGAAAATCTCTAGCAGTAGTAGTTCATGTCATCTTATTAT
TCAGTATTTATAACTTGCAAAGAAATGAATATCAGAGAGTGAGAGGAACTTGTTTATTGCAGCTTATAAT
GGTTACAAATAAAGCAATAGCATCACAAATTTCACAAATAAAGCATTTTTTTCACTGCATTCTAGTTGTG
GTTTGTCCAAACTCATCAATGTATCTTATCATGTCTGGCTCTAGCTATCCCGCCCCTAACTCCGCCCATC
CCGCCCCTAACTCCGCCCAGTTCCGCCCATTCTCCGCCCCATGGCTGACTAATTTTTTTTATTTATGCAG
AGGCCGAGGCCGCCTCGGCCTCTGAGCTATTCCAGAAGTAGTGAGGAGGCTTTTTTGGAGGCCTAGGGAC
GTACCCAATTCGCCCTATAGTGAGTCGTATTACGCGCGCTCACTGGCCGTCGTTTTACAACGTCGTGACT
GGGAAAACCCTGGCGTTACCCAACTTAATCGCCTTGCAGCACATCCCCCTTTCGCCAGCTGGCGTAATAG
CGAAGAGGCCCGCACCGATCGCCCTTCCCAACAGTTGCGCAGCCTGAATGGCGAATGGG
[124 nt withheld, positions 2160-2283]
C
[91 nt withheld, positions 2285-2375]
A
[49 nt withheld, positions 2377-2425]
CCTTTGACGTTGGAGTCCACGTTCTTT
[37 nt withheld, positions 2453-2489]
ACCCTATCTCGGTCTATTCTTTTGATTTATAAGGGATTTTGCCGATTTCGGCCTATTGGTTAAAAAATGA
GCTGATTTAACAAAAATTTAACGCGAATTTTAACAAAATATTAACGCTTACAATTTAGGTGGCACTTTTC
GGGGAAATGTGCGCGGAACCCCTATTTGTTTATTTTTCTAAATACATTCAAATATGTATCCGCTCATGAG
ACAATAACCCTGATAAATGCTTCAATAATATTGAAAAAGGAAGAGTATGAGTATTCAACATTTCCGTGTC
GCCCTTATTCCCTTTTTTGCGGCATTTTGCCTTCCTGTTTTTGCTCACCCAGAAACGCTGGTGAAAGTAA
AAGATGCTGAAGATCAGTTGGGTGCACGAGTGGGTTACATCGAACTGGATCTCAACAGCGGTAAGATCCT
TGAGAGTTTTCGCCCCGAAGAACGTTTTCCAATGATGAGCACTTTTAAAGTTCTGCTATGTGGCGCGGTA
TTATCCCGTATTGACGCCGGGCAAGAGCAACTCGGTCGCCGCATACACTATTCTCAGAATGACTTGGTTG
AGTACTCACCAGTCACAGAAAAGCATCTTACGGATGGCATGACAGTAAGAGAATTATGCAGTGCTGCCAT
AACCATGAGTGATAACACTGCGGCCAACTTACTTCTGACAACGATCGGAGGACCGAAGGAGCTAACCGCT
TTTTTGCACAACATGGGGGATCATGTAACTCGCCTTGATCGTTGGGAACCGGAGCTGAATGAAGCCATAC
CAAACGACGAGCGTGACACCACGATGCCTGTAGCAATGGCAACAACGTTGCGCAAACTATTAACTGGCGA
ACTACTTACTCTAGCTTCCCGGCAACAATTAATAGACTGGATGGAGGCGGATAAAGTTGCAGGACCACTT
CTGCGCTCGGCCCTTCCGGCTGGCTGGTTTATTGCTGATAAATCTGGAGCCGGTGAGCGTGGGTCTCGCG
GTATCATTGCAGCACTGGGGCCAGATGGTAAGCCCTCCCGTATCGTAGTTATCTACACGACGGGGAGTCA
GGCAACTATGGATGAACGAAATAGACAGATCGCTGAGATAGGTGCCTCACTGATTAAGCATTGGTAACTG
TCAGACCAAGTTTACTCATATATACTTTAGATTGATTTAAAACTTCATTTTTAATTTAAAAGGATCTAGG
TGAAGATCCTTTTTGATAATCTCATGACCAAAATCCCTTAACGTGAGTTTTCGTTCCACTGAGCGTCAGA
CCCCGTAGAAAAGATCAAAGGATCTTCTTGAGATCCTTTTTTTCTGCGCGTAATCTGCTGCTTGCAAACA
AAAAAACCACCGCTACCAGCGGTGGTTTGTTTGCCGGATCAAGAGCTACCAACTCTTTTTCCGAAGGTAA
CTGGCTTCAGCAGAGCGCAGATACCAAATACTGTTCTTCTAGTGTAGCCGTAGTTAGGCCACCACTTCAA
GAACTCTGTAGCACCGCCTACATACCTCGCTCTGCTAATCCTGTTACCAGTGGCTGCTGCCAGTGGCGAT
AAGTCGTGTCTTACCGGGTTGGACTCAAGACGATAGTTACCGGATAAGGCGCAGCGGTCGGGCTGAACGG
GGGGTTCGTGCACACAGCCCAGCTTGGAGCGAACGACCTACACCGAACTGAGATACCTACAGCGTGAGCT
ATGAGAAAGCGCCACGCTTCCCGAAGGGAGAAAGGCGGACAGGTATCCGGTAAGCGGCAGGGTCGGAACA
GGAGAGCGCACGAGGGAGCTTCCAGGGGGAAACGCCTGGTATCTTTATAGTCCTGTCGGGTTTCGCCACC
TCTGACTTGAGCGTCGATTTTTGTGATGCTCGTCAGGGGGGCGGAGCCTATGGAAAAACGCCAGCAACGC
GGCCTTTTTACGGTTCCTGGCCTTTTGCTGGCCTTTTGCTCACATGTTCTTTCCTGCGTTATCCCCTGAT
TCTGTGGATAACCGTATTACCGCCTTTGAGTGAGCTGATACCGCTCGCCGCAGCCGAACGACCGAGCGCA
GCGAGTCAGTGAGCGAGGAAGCGGAAGAGCGCCCAATACGCAAACCGCCTCTCCCCGCGCGTTGGCCGAT
TCATTAATGCAGCTGGCACGACAGGTTTCCCGACTGGAAAGCGGGCAGTGAGCGCAACGCAATTAATGTG
AGTTAGCTCACTCATTAGGCACCCCAGGCTTTACACTTTATGCTTCCGGCTCGTATGTTGTGTGGAATTG
TGAGCGGATAACAATTTCACACAGGAAACAGCTATGACCATGATTACGCCAAGCGCGCAATTAACCCTCA
CTAAAGGGAACAAAAGCTGGAGCTGCAAGCTTAATGTAGTCTTATGCAATACTCTTGTAGTCTTGCAACA
TGGTAACGATGAGTTAGCAACATGCCTTACAAGGAGAGAAAAAGCACCGTGCATGCCGATTGGTGGAAGT
AAGGTGGTACGATCGTGCCTTATTAGGAAGGCAACAGACGGGTCTGACATGGATTGGACGAACCACTGAA
TTGCCGCATTGCAGAGATATTGTATTTAAGTGCCTAGCTCGATACATAAACGGGTCTCTCTGGTTAGACC
AGATCTGAGCCTGGGAGCTCTCTGGCTAACTAGGGAACCCACTGCTTAAGCCTCAATAAAGCTTGCCTTG
AGTGCTTCAAGTAGTGTGTGCCCGTCTGTTGTGTGACTCTGGTAACTAGAGATCCCTCAGACCCTTTTAG
TCAGTGTGGAAAATCTCTAGCAGTGGCGCCCGAACAGGGACTTGAAAGCGAAAGGGAAACCAGAGGAGCT
CTCTCGACGCAGGACTCGGCTTGCTGAAGCGCGCACGGCAAGAGGCGAGGGGCGGCGACTGGTGAGTACG
CCAAAAATTTTGACTAGCGGAGGCTAGAAGGAGAGAGATGGGTGCGAGAGCGTCAGTATTAAGCGGGGGA
GAATTAGATCGCGATGGGAAAAAATTCGGTTAAGGCCAGGGGGAAAGAAAAAATATAAATTAAAACATAT
AGTATGGGCAAGCAGGGAGCTAGAACGATTCGCAGTTAATCCTGGCCTGTTAGAAACATCAGAAGGCTGT
AGACAAATACTGGGACAGCTACAACCATCCCTTCAGACAGGATCAGAAGAACTTAGATCATTATATAATA
CAGTAGCAACCCTCTATTGTGTGCATCAAAGGATAGAGATAAAAGACACCAAGGAAGCTTTAGACAAGAT
AGAGGAAGAGCAAAACAAAAGTAAGACCACCGCACAGCAAGCGGCCGCTGATCTTCAGACCTGGAGGAGG
AGATATGAGGGACAATTGGAGAAGTGAATTATATAAATATAAAGTAGTAAAAATTGAACCATTAGGAGTA
GCACCCACCAAGGCAAAGAGAAGAGTGGTGCAGAGAGAAAAAAGAGCAGTGGGAATAGGAGCTTTGTTCC
TTGGGTTCTTGGGAGCAGCAGGAAGCACTATGGGCGCAGCGTCAATGACGCTGACGGTACAGGCCAGACA
ATTATTGTCTGGTATAGTGCAGCAGCAGAACAATTTGCTGAGGGCTATTGAGGCGCAACAGCATCTGTTG
CAACTCACAGTCTGGGGCATCAAGCAGCTCCAGGCAAGAATCCTGGCTGTGGAAAGATACCTAAAGGATC
AACAGCTCCTGGGGATTTGGGGTTGCTCTGGAAAACTCATTTGCACCACTGCTGTGCCTTGGAATGCTAG
TTGGAGTAATAAATCTCTGGAACAGATTTGGAATCACACGACCTGGATGGAGTGGGACAGAGAAATTAAC
AATTACACAAGCTTAATACACTCCTTAATTGAAGAATCGCAAAACCAGCAAGAAAAGAATGAACAAGAAT
TATTGGAATTAGATAAATGGGCAAGTTTGTGGAATTGGTTTAACATAACAAATTGGCTGTGGTATATAAA
ATTATTCATAATGATAGTAGGAGGCTTGGTAGGTTTAAGAATAGTTTTTGCTGTACTTTCTATAGTGAAT
AGAGTTAGGCAGGGATATTCACCATTATCGTTTCAGACCCACCTCCCAACCCCGAGGGGACCCGACAGGC
CCGAAGGAATAGAAGAAGAAGGTGGAGAGAGAGACAGAGACAGATCCATTCGATTAGTGAACGGATCTCG
ACGGTATCGGTTAACTTTTAAAAGAAAAGGGGGGATTGGGGGGTACAGTGCAGGGGAAAGAATAGTAGAC
ATAATAGCAACAGACATACAAACTAAAGAATTACAAAAACAAATTACAAAATTCAAAATTTTATCGATAA
GCTTGGGAGTTCCGCGTTACATAACTTACGGTAAATGGCCCGCCTGGCTGACCGCCCAACGACCCCCGCC
CATTGACGTCAATAATGACGTATGTTCCCATAGTAACGCCAATAGGGACTTTCCATTGACGTCAATGGGT
GGAGTATTTACGGTAAACTGCCCACTTGGCAGTACATCAAGTGTATCATATGCCAAGTACGCCCCCTATT
GACGTCAATGACGGTAAATGGCCCGCCTGGCATTATGCCCAGTACATGACCTTATGGGACTTTCCTACTT
GGCAGTACATCTACGTATTAGTCATCGCTATTACCATGGTGATGCGGTTTTGGCAGTACATCAATGGGCG
TGGATAGCGGTTTGACTCACGGGGATTTCCAAGTCTCCACCCCATTGACGTCAATGGGAGTTTGTTTTGG
CACCAAAATCAACGGGACTTTCCAAAATGTCGTAACAACTCCGCCCCATTGACGCAAATGGGCGGTAGGC
GTGTACGGTGGGAGGTCTATATAAGCAGAGCTCGTTTAGTGAACCGTCAGATCGCCTGGAGACGCCATCC
ACGCTGTTTTGACCTCCATAGAAGACACCGACTCTAGAGGATCCGGACTAGTATGGTGAGCAAGGGCGAG
GAGGATAACATGGCCATCATCAAGGAGTTCATGCGCTTCAAGGTGCACATGGAGGGCTCCGTGAACGGCC
ACGAGTTCGAGATCGAGGGCGAGGGCGAGGGCCGCCCCTACGAGGGCACCCAGACCGCCAAGCTGAAGGT
GACCAAGGGTGGCCCCCTGCCCTTCGCCTGGGACATCCTGTCCCCTCAGTTCATGTACGGCTCCAAGGCC
TACGTGAAGCACCCCGCCGACATCCCCGACTACTTGAAGCTGTCCTTCCCCGAGGGCTTCAAGTGGGAGC
GCGTGATGAACTTCGAGGACGGCGGCGTGGTGACCGTGACCCAGGACTCCTCCCTGCAGGACGGCGAGTT
CATCTACAAGGTGAAGCTGCGCGGCACCAACTTCCCCTCCGACGGCCCCGTAATGCAGAAGAAGACCATG
GGCTGGGAGGCCTCCTCCGAGCGGATGTACCCCGAGGACGGCGCCCTGAAGGGCGAGATCAAGCAGAGGC
TGAAGCTGAAGGACGGCGGCCACTACGACGCTGAGGTCAAGACCACCTACAAGGCCAAGAAGCCCGTGCA
GCTGCCCGGCGCCTACAACGTCAACATCAAGTTGGACATCACCTCCCACAACGAGGACTACACCATCGTG
GAACAGTACGAACGCGCCGAGGGCCGCCACTCCACCGGCGGCATGGACGAGCTGTACAAGCTGCAGGGCG
GAGGAGGCAGCGGCGGAGGAGGCAGCGGCGGAGGAGGCAGCGCCTGCTCGCGATGCTAGAGGGCTCTGCC
AGTGAGCAAGGGCGAGGAGCTGTTCACCGGGGTGGTGCCCATCCTGGTCGAGCTGGACGGCGACGTAAAC
GGCCACAAGTTCAGCGTGTCCGGCGAGGGCGAGGGCGATGCCACCTACGGCAAGCTGACCCTGAAGTTCA
TCTGCACCACCGGCAAGCTGCCCGTGCCCTGGCCCACCCTCGTGACCACCCTGACCTACGGCGTGCAGTG
CTTCAGCCGCTACCCCGACCACATGAAGCAGCACGACTTCTTCAAGTCCGCCATGCCCGAAGGCTACGTC
CAGGAGCGCACCATCTTCTTCAAGGACGACGGCAACTACAAGACCCGCGCCGAGGTGAAGTTCGAGGGCG
ACACCCTGGTGAACCGCATCGAGCTGAAGGGCATCGACTTCAAGGAGGACGGCAACATCCTGGGGCACAA
GCTGGAGTACAACTACAACAGCCACAACGTCTATATCATGGCCGACAAGCAGAAGAACGGCATCAAGGTG
AACTTCAAGATCCGCCACAACATCGAGGACGGCAGCGTGCAGCTCGCCGACCACTACCAGCAGAACACCC
CCATCGGCGACGGCCCCGTGCTGCTGCCCGACAACCACTACCTGAGCACCCAGTCCGCCCTGAGCAAAGA
CCCCAACGAGAAGCGCGATCACATGGTCCTGCTGGAGTTCGTGACCGCCGCCGGGATCACTCTCGGCATG
GACGAGCTGTACAAGTAAGGCGCGCCGGTGTACACCCTGCAGGGGTTTAAACCCACGCGTCGACCAGTGG
TCGACCCTGTGGAATGTGTGTCAGTTAGGGTGTGGAAAGTCCCCAGGCTCCCCAGCAGGCAGAAGTATGC
AAAGCATGCATCTCAATTAGTCAGCAACCAGGTGTGGAAAGTCCCCAGGCTCCCCAGCAGGCAGAAGTAT
GCAAAGCATGCATCTCAATTAGTCAGCAACCATAGTCCCGCCCCTAACTCCGCCCATCCCGCCCCTAACT
CCGCCCAGTTCCGCCCATTCTCCGCCCCATGGCTGACTAATTTTTTTTATTTATGCAGAGGCCGAGGCCG
CCTCGGCCTCTGAGCTATTCCAGAAGTAGTGAGGAGGCTTTTTTGGAGGC
Features (pLannotate 1.2.2; 30 found; start..end, strand, type, name):
     30..629     +  CDS            PuroR (fragment): puromycin N-acetyltransferase; pac from Streptomyces; confers resistance to puromycin
    635..662     +  CDS            BleoR (fragment): antibiotic-binding protein; Sh ble from Streptoalloteichus hindustanus; confers resistance to bleomycin, phleomycin, and Zeocin™
    677..1265    +  misc_feature   WPRE: woodchuck hepatitis virus posttranscriptional regulatory element
   1282..1350    +  CDS            nef (fragment): NEF_HV1Z2 - Experimental evidence at protein level: Swiss-Prot protein existence level 1. Extracellular Nef protein targets CD4(+) T-lymphocytes for apoptosis by interacting with CXCR4 surface receptors. From Human immunodeficiency virus type 1 group M subtype D (isolate Z2/CDC-Z34) (HIV-1).
   1352..1585    +  LTR            3' LTR (ΔU3): self-inactivating 3' long terminal repeat (LTR) from HIV-1
   1657..1778    +  polyA_signal   SV40 poly(A) signal: SV40 polyadenylation signal
   1818..1953    +  rep_origin     SV40 ori: SV40 origin of replication
   1974..1992    -  promoter       T7 promoter: promoter for bacteriophage T7 RNA polymerase
   2000..2155    +  CDS            lacZα (fragment): LacZα fragment of β-galactosidase; lacZ fragment
   2160..2588    +  rep_origin     f1 ori (sequence partly withheld): f1 bacteriophage origin of replication; arrow indicates direction of (+) strand synthesis
   2641..2745    +  promoter       AmpR promoter: bla
   2746..3606    +  CDS            AmpR: β-lactamase; bla; confers resistance to ampicillin, carbenicillin, and related antibiotics
   3777..4365    +  rep_origin     ori: high-copy-number ColE1/pMB1/pBR322/pUC origin of replication
   4548..4640    +  CDS            lacI (fragment): lac repressor; lacI; The lac repressor binds to the lac operator to inhibit transcription in E. coli. This inhibition can be relieved by adding lactose or isopropyl-β-D-thiogalactopyranoside (IPTG).
   4653..4674    +  protein_bind   CAP binding site: CAP binding activates transcription in the presence of cAMP. E. coli catabolite activator protein
   4689..4719    +  promoter       lac promoter: promoter for the E. coli lac operon
   4727..4743    +  protein_bind   lac operator: The lac repressor binds to the lac operator to inhibit transcription in E. coli. This inhibition can be relieved by adding lactose or isopropyl-β-D-thiogalactopyranoside (IPTG). lac repressor encoded by lacI
   4788..4806    +  promoter       T3 promoter: promoter for bacteriophage T3 RNA polymerase
   4834..5060    +  promoter       RSV promoter: Rous sarcoma virus enhancer/promoter
   5061..5241    +  LTR            5' LTR (truncated): truncated 5' long terminal repeat (LTR) from HIV-1
   5288..5413    +  misc_feature   HIV-1 Ψ: packaging signal of human immunodeficiency virus type 1
   5397..5760    +  CDS            HIV-1 gag (fragment): gag protein from human immunodeficiency virus 1; gag
   5906..6139    +  misc_feature   RRE: The Rev response element (RRE) of HIV-1 allows for Rev-dependent mRNA export from the nucleus to the cytoplasm.
   6516..6616    +  CDS            Rev (fragment): human immunodeficiency virus 1 (HIV-1) Rev protein; rev; enhances nuclear export of unspliced and incompletely spliced viral mRNAs
   6635..6751    +  misc_feature   cPPT/CTS: central polypurine tract and central termination sequence of HIV-1
   6774..7077    +  enhancer       CMV enhancer: human cytomegalovirus immediate early enhancer
   7078..7281    +  promoter       CMV promoter: human cytomegalovirus (CMV) immediate early promoter
   7372..8079    +  CDS            mCherry: mCherry is a basic (constitutively fluorescent) red fluorescent protein published in 2004, derived from Discosoma sp.. It is reported to be a very rapidly-maturing monomer with low acid sensitivity.
   8161..8877    +  CDS            EGFP: the original enhanced GFP (Yang et al., 1996) mammalian codon-optimized
   8945..15      +  promoter       SV40 promoter (across the origin): SV40 enhancer and early promoter
