[The description below was written by a language model from this plasmid's Addgene catalogue record and pLannotate feature annotations shown in this document.]
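Description:
Reporter-1 is a third-generation, self-inactivating lentiviral transfer plasmid that carries a dual-fluorescence surrogate reporter for measuring targeted RNA editing in mammalian cells. It is propagated in E. coli through a high-copy ColE1/pUC-type origin with ampicillin selection (β-lactamase under its own promoter). The backbone also retains an f1 origin, T7 and T3 promoters, and lac promoter/operator remnants from the parental cloning vector. The viral framework consists of an RSV promoter driving a truncated HIV-1 5' LTR, the Ψ packaging signal with a partial gag sequence, the RRE for Rev-dependent nuclear export, the cPPT/CTS, a WPRE, and a ΔU3 3' LTR followed by an SV40 polyadenylation signal. With packaging and envelope functions supplied in trans, this arrangement yields replication-incompetent particles that integrate the cassette into target cells.

The payload is a CMV enhancer/promoter driving mCherry followed, after a short intervening segment of roughly 80 nt, by EGFP on the same strand. The record does not annotate this spacer or state how the readout works. The layout suggests mCherry marks expression while EGFP reports editing of a site between the two coding sequences, but that is an inference. Downstream, an SV40 enhancer/early promoter drives a puromycin N-acetyltransferase gene, so stably transduced cells can be selected with puromycin. A very short bleomycin-resistance fragment next to it appears to be a cloning remnant. The stated use is as a surrogate reporter for assaying programmable RNA editing, in the context of work that recruits endogenous ADAR with engineered RNAs.
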