Addgene plasmid #180218: Reporter-1
Purpose: Surrogate reporter plasmid for the assay of targeted RNA editing
Depositing lab: Wensheng Wei. Depositing organization: Peking University. Publication: Programmable RNA editing by recruiting endogenous ADAR using engineered RNAs. Qu L, Yi Z, Zhu S, Wang C, Cao Z, Zhou Z, Yuan P, Yu Y, Tian F, Liu Z, Bao Y, Zhao Y, Wei W. Nat Biotechnol. 2019 Sep;37(9):1059-1069. doi: 10.1038/s41587-019-0178-z. Epub 2019 Jul 15. PubMed 31308540.
Backbone
  Vector backbone: lenti vector
  Vector type: Lentiviral
  Selectable markers: Puromycin
Growth in bacteria
  Bacterial resistance: Ampicillin, 100 μg/mL
  Growth temperature: 37°C
  Growth strain: NEB Stable
  Copy number: Unknown
Gene/Insert
  Gene/Insert name: Surrogate reporter
Terms and licenses: Academic/Nonprofit Terms; Industry Terms: Not Available to Industry
How to cite: Reporter-1 was a gift from Wensheng Wei (Addgene plasmid # 180218 ; http://n2t.net/addgene:180218 ; RRID:Addgene_180218)
